>Addgene plasmid #49692 | pVRa33_423 | depositor full sequence | sequence record 74482 | pVRa33_423 sequence 6023 bps
ATGAGCACCAAACAGGCAGCAACCGATGATGTTCTGATTGCACGTATTGCACAGGGTGATCGTGTTGCAA
TGCAGGTTCTGTATGGTCGTCATCATGTTAAAGTGTTTCGTTTTGGTCTGCGTCTGGTTCGTAATGAGCA
GATTGCAGAAGATCTGATTAGCGAAGTTTTTCTGGATGTTTGGCGTCAGGCAGGTAAATTTGAAGGTCGT
AGCAGCGTTAGCACCTGGCTGCTGGCAATTACCCGTTTTAAAGCACTGAGCGCACTGCGTCGTCGTAAAG
ATGCAGAACTGGATGATGAAGCAGCAGCAGCCATTGAAGATCCGAGTGATGATCCGGAAATTGCAGTTCA
GAAAAAAGATACCGGTGAAGCACTGCGTAAATGTCTGAGCAGCCTGACACCGGAACATCGTGAAATTGTT
GATCTGGTGTACTATCACGAGAAAAGCATTGAAGAAGTGGCAGAAATCGTTGGTATTCCGGAAAATACCG
TTAAAACCCGTCTGTTTTATGCCCGTAAAAAACTGGCCGATCTGCTGCAGGCAGCCGGTGTTCAGCGTGG
TTGGCCGTAAGGATCCAAGCTTGCGGCCGCACTCGAGCACCACCACCACCACCACTGAGATCCGGCTGCT
AACAAAGCCCGAAAGGAAGCTGAGTTGGCTGCTGCCACCGCTGAGCAATAACTAGCATAACCCCTTGGGG
CCTCTAAACGGGTCTTGAGGGGTTTTTTGCTGAAAGGAGGAACTATATCCGGATTGGCGAATGGG
[124 nt withheld, positions 766-889]
C
[91 nt withheld, positions 891-981]
A
[49 nt withheld, positions 983-1031]
CCTTTGACGTTGGAGTCCACGTTCTTT
[37 nt withheld, positions 1059-1095]
ACCCTATCTCGGTCTATTCTTTTGATTTATAAGGGATTTTGCCGATTTCGGCCTATTGGTTAAAAAATGA
GCTGATTTAACAAAAATTTAACGCGAATTTTAACAAAATATTAACGTTTACAATTTCAGGTGGCACTTTT
CGGGGAAATGTGCGCGGAACCCCTATTTGTTTATTTTTCTAAATACATTCAAATATGTATCCGCTCATGA
GACAATAACCCTGATAAATGCTTCAATAATATTGAAAAAGGAAGAGTATGAGTATTCAACATTTCCGTGT
CGCCCTTATTCCCTTTTTTGCGGCATTTTGCCTTCCTGTTTTTGCTCACCCAGAAACGCTGGTGAAAGTA
AAAGATGCTGAAGATCAGTTGGGTGCACGAGTGGGTTACATCGAACTGGATCTCAACAGCGGTAAGATCC
TTGAGAGTTTTCGCCCCGAAGAACGTTTTCCAATGATGAGCACTTTTAAAGTTCTGCTATGTGGCGCGGT
ATTATCCCGTATTGACGCCGGGCAAGAGCAACTCGGTCGCCGCATACACTATTCTCAGAATGACTTGGTT
GAGTACTCACCAGTCACAGAAAAGCATCTTACGGATGGCATGACAGTAAGAGAATTATGCAGTGCTGCCA
TAACCATGAGTGATAACACTGCGGCCAACTTACTTCTGACAACGATCGGAGGACCGAAGGAGCTAACCGC
TTTTTTGCACAACATGGGGGATCATGTAACTCGCCTTGATCGTTGGGAACCGGAGCTGAATGAAGCCATA
CCAAACGACGAGCGTGACACCACGATGCCTGCAGCAATGGCAACAACGTTGCGCAAACTATTAACTGGCG
AACTACTTACTCTAGCTTCCCGGCAACAATTAATAGACTGGATGGAGGCGGATAAAGTTGCAGGACCACT
TCTGCGCTCGGCCCTTCCGGCTGGCTGGTTTATTGCTGATAAATCTGGAGCCGGTGAGCGTGGGTCTCGC
GGTATCATTGCAGCACTGGGGCCAGATGGTAAGCCCTCCCGTATCGTAGTTATCTACACGACGGGGAGTC
AGGCAACTATGGATGAACGAAATAGACAGATCGCTGAGATAGGTGCCTCACTGATTAAGCATTGGTAACT
GTCAGACCAAGTTTACTCATATATACTTTAGATTGATTTAAAACTTCATTTTTAATTTAAAAGGATCTAG
GTGAAGATCCTTTTTGATAATCTCATGACCAAAATCCCTTAACGTGAGTTTTCGTTCCACTGAGCGTCAG
ACCCCGTAGAAAAGATCAAAGGATCTTCTTGAGATCCTTTTTTTCTGCGCGTAATCTGCTGCTTGCAAAC
AAAAAAACCACCGCTACCAGCGGTGGTTTGTTTGCCGGATCAAGAGCTACCAACTCTTTTTCCGAAGGTA
ACTGGCTTCAGCAGAGCGCAGATACCAAATACTGTCCTTCTAGTGTAGCCGTAGTTAGGCCACCACTTCA
AGAACTCTGTAGCACCGCCTACATACCTCGCTCTGCTAATCCTGTTACCAGTGGCTGCTGCCAGTGGCGA
TAAGTCGTGTCTTACCGGGTTGGACTCAAGACGATAGTTACCGGATAAGGCGCAGCGGTCGGGCTGAACG
GGGGGTTCGTGCACACAGCCCAGCTTGGAGCGAACGACCTACACCGAACTGAGATACCTACAGCGTGAGC
TATGAGAAAGCGCCACGCTTCCCGAAGGGAGAAAGGCGGACAGGTATCCGGTAAGCGGCAGGGTCGGAAC
AGGAGAGCGCACGAGGGAGCTTCCAGGGGGAAACGCCTGGTATCTTTATAGTCCTGTCGGGTTTCGCCAC
CTCTGACTTGAGCGTCGATTTTTGTGATGCTCGTCAGGGGGGCGGAGCCTATGGAAAAACGCCAGCAACG
CGGCCTTTTTACGGTTCCTGGCCTTTTGCTGGCCTTTTGCTCACATGTTCTTTCCTGCGTTATCCCCTGA
TTCTGTGGATAACCGTATTACCGCCTTTGAGTGAGCTGATACCGCTCGCCGCAGCCGAACGACCGAGCGC
AGCGAGTCAGTGAGCGAGGAAGCGGAAGAGCGCCTGATGCGGTATTTTCTCCTTACGCATCTGTGCGGTA
TTTCACACCGCATATATGGTGCACTCTCAGTACAATCTGCTCTGATGCCGCATAGTTAAGCCAGTATACA
CTCCGCTATCGCTACGTGACTGGGTCATGGCTGCGCCCCGACACCCGCCAACACCCGCTGACGCGCCCTG
ACGGGCTTGTCTGCTCCCGGCATCCGCTTACAGACAAGCTGTGACCGTCTCCGGGAGCTGCATGTGTCAG
AGGTTTTCACCGTCATCACCGAAACGCGCGAGGCAGCTGCGGTAAAGCTCATCAGCGTGGTCGTGAAGCG
ATTCACAGATGTCTGCCTGTTCATCCGCGTCCAGCTCGTTGAGTTTCTCCAGAAGCGTTAATGTCTGGCT
TCTGATAAAGCGGGCCATGTTAAGGGCGGTTTTTTCCTGTTTGGTCACTGATGCCTCCGTGTAAGGGGGA
TTTCTGTTCATGGGGGTAATGATACCGATGAAACGAGAGAGGATGCTCACGATACGGGTTACTGATGATG
AACATGCCCGGTTACTGGAACGTTGTGAGGGTAAACAACTGGCGGTATGGATGCGGCGGGACCAGAGAAA
AATCACTCAGGGTCAATGCCAGCGCTTCGTTAATACAGATGTAGGTGTTCCACAGGGTAGCCAGCAGCAT
CCTGCGATGCAGATCCGGAACATAATGGTGCAGGGCGCTGACTTCCGCGTTTCCAGACTTTACGAAACAC
GGAAACCGAAGACCATTCATGTTGTTGCTCAGGTCGCAGACGTTTTGCAGCAGCAGTCGCTTCACGTTCG
CTCGCGTATCGGTGATTCATTCTGCTAACCAGTAAGGCAACCCCGCCAGCCTAGCCGGGTCCTCAACGAC
AGGAGCACGATCATGCGCACCCGTGGGGCCGCCATGCCGGCGATAATGGCCTGCTTCTCGCCGAAACGTT
TGGTGGCGGGACCAGTGACGAAGGCTTGAGCGAGGGCGTGCAAGATTCCGAATACCGCAAGCGACAGGCC
GATCATCGTCGCGCTCCAGCGAAAGCGGTCCTCGCCGAAAATGACCCAGAGCGCTGCCGGCACCTGTCCT
ACGAGTTGCATGATAAAGAAGACAGTCATAAGTGCGGCGACGATAGTCATGCCCCGCGCCCACCGGAAGG
AGCTGACTGGGTTGAAGGCTCTCAAGGGCATCGGTCGAGATCCCGGTGCCTAATGAGTGAGCTAACTTAC
ATTAATTGCGTTGCGCTCACTGCCCGCTTTCCAGTCGGGAAACCTGTCGTGCCAGCTGCATTAATGAATC
GGCCAACGCGCGGGGAGAGGCGGTTTGCGTATTGGGCGCCAGGGTGGTTTTTCTTTTCACCAGTGAGACG
GGCAACAGCTGATTGCCCTTCACCGCCTGGCCCTGAGAGAGTTGCAGCAAGCGGTCCACGCTGGTTTGCC
CCAGCAGGCGAAAATCCTGTTTGATGGTGGTTAACGGCGGGATATAACATGAGCTGTCTTCGGTATCGTC
GTATCCCACTACCGAGATATCCGCACCAACGCGCAGCCCGGACTCGGTAATGGCGCGCATTGCGCCCAGC
GCCATCTGATCGTTGGCAACCAGCATCGCAGTGGGAACGATGCCCTCATTCAGCATTTGCATGGTTTGTT
GAAAACCGGACATGGCACTCCAGTCGCCTTCCCGTTCCGCTATCGGCTGAATTTGATTGCGAGTGAGATA
TTTATGCCAGCCAGCCAGACGCAGACGCGCCGAGACAGAACTTAATGGGCCCGCTAACAGCGCGATTTGC
TGGTGACCCAATGCGACCAGATGCTCCACGCCCAGTCGCGTACCGTCTTCATGGGAGAAAATAATACTGT
TGATGGGTGTCTGGTCAGAGACATCAAGAAATAACGCCGGAACATTAGTGCAGGCAGCTTCCACAGCAAT
GGCATCCTGGTCATCCAGCGGATAGTTAATGATCAGCCCACTGACGCGTTGCGCGAGAAGATTGTGCACC
GCCGCTTTACAGGCTTCGACGCCGCTTCGTTCTACCATCGACACCACCACGCTGGCACCCAGTTGATCGG
CGCGAGATTTAATCGCCGCGACAATTTGCGACGGCGCGTGCAGGGCCAGACTGGAGGTGGCAACGCCAAT
CAGCAACGACTGTTTGCCCGCCAGTTGTTGTGCCACGCGGTTGGGAATGTAATTCAGCTCCGCCATCGCC
GCTTCCACTTTTTCCCGCGTTTTCGCAGAAACGTGGCTGGCCTGGTTCACCACGCGGGAAACGGTCTGAT
AAGAGACACCGGCATACTCTGCGACATCGTATAACGTTACTGGTTTCACATTCACCACCCTGAATTGACT
CTCTTCCGGGCGCTATCATGCCATACCGCGAAAGGTTTTGCGCCATTCGATGGTGTCCGGGATCTCGACG
CTCTCCCTTATGCGACTCCTGCATTAGGAAGCAGCCCAGTAGTAGGTTGAGGCCGTTGAGCACCGCCGCC
GCAAGGAATGGTGCATGCAAGGAGATGGCGCCCAACAGTCCCCCGGCCACGGGGCCTGCCACCATACCCA
CGCCGAAACAAGCGCTCATGAGCCCGAAGTGGCGAGCCCGATCTTCCCCATCGGTGATGTCGGCGATATA
GGCGCCAGCAACCGCACCTGTGGCGCCGGTGATGCCGGCCACGATGCGTCCGGCGTAGAGGATCGAGATC
TCGATCCCGCGAAATTAATACGACTCACTATAGGGGAATTGTGAGCGGATAACAATTCCCCTCTAGAAAT
AATTTTGTTTAACTTTAAGAAGGAGATATACCATGGGCAGCAGCCATCATCATCATCATCACAGCAGCGG
CCTGGAAGTTCTGTTCCAGGGGCCCCAT
Features (pLannotate 1.2.2; 19 found; start..end, strand, type, name):
    598..615     +  CDS            9xHis (fragment): 9xHis affinity tag
    625..674     +  CDS            SET1 (fragment): solubility-enhancement tag derived from T7 phage gene 10B
    682..729     +  terminator     T7 terminator: transcription terminator for bacteriophage T7 RNA polymerase
    766..1221    +  rep_origin     f1 ori (sequence partly withheld): f1 bacteriophage origin of replication; arrow indicates direction of (+) strand synthesis
   1248..1352    +  promoter       AmpR promoter: bla
   1353..2213    +  CDS            AmpR: β-lactamase; bla; confers resistance to ampicillin, carbenicillin, and related antibiotics
   2384..2972    +  rep_origin     ori: high-copy-number ColE1/pMB1/pBR322/pUC origin of replication
   3158..3300    -  misc_feature   bom: basis of mobility region from pBR322
   3402..3593    -  CDS            rop: Rop protein, which maintains plasmids at low copy number; rop
   3610..3990    +  CDS            YPB1_ECOLX: Protein predicted: Swiss-Prot protein existence level 4. From Escherichia coli.
   4062..4353    -  CDS            TcR (fragment): tetracycline efflux protein; tet; confers resistance to tetracycline
   4368..4389    -  protein_bind   CAP binding site: CAP binding activates transcription in the presence of cAMP. E. coli catabolite activator protein
   4402..5484    -  CDS            lacI: lac repressor; lacI; The lac repressor binds to the lac operator to inhibit transcription in E. coli. This inhibition can be relieved by adding lactose or isopropyl-β-D-thiogalactopyranoside (IPTG).
   5485..5562    -  promoter       lacI promoter: lacI
   5570..5849    -  CDS            TcR (fragment): tetracycline efflux protein; tet; confers resistance to tetracycline
   5871..5889    +  promoter       T7 promoter: promoter for bacteriophage T7 RNA polymerase
   5890..5914    +  protein_bind   lac operator: The lac repressor binds to the lac operator to inhibit transcription in E. coli. This inhibition can be relieved by adding lactose or isopropyl-β-D-thiogalactopyranoside (IPTG). lac repressor encoded by lacI
   5929..5951    +  RBS            RBS: efficient ribosome binding site from bacteriophage T7 gene 10 (Olins and Rangwala, 1989)
   5970..5986    +  CDS            capTEV™ (fragment): composite tag for in vivo biotinylation, TEV protease cleavage, and 6xHis tagging
