[The description below was written by a language model from this plasmid's Addgene catalogue record and pLannotate feature annotations shown in this document.]
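Description:
pVRa33_423 is a bacterial expression plasmid built on the pVRa backbone, a pET-like vector for T7 RNA polymerase-driven expression in E. coli. It carries ECF33_423, an extracytoplasmic function (ECF) sigma factor gene from Rhodopseudomonas palustris CGA009 that has been codon optimized for E. coli and cloned between retained NdeI and HindIII sites. Transcription comes from a T7 promoter followed directly by a lac operator (pT7-lacO), with the phage T7 gene 10 ribosome binding site upstream of the coding region and a T7 terminator downstream. A lacI gene with its own promoter is present on the plasmid, so expression is repressed until relieved by IPTG, and it also requires a host that supplies T7 RNA polymerase. The backbone adds an N-terminal His6 tag followed by a PreScission protease site. The short tag fragment annotated just after the RBS is probably this His stretch. The sigma factor ORF itself is not annotated in the automated feature table and presumably lies in the unannotated region that spans the sequence origin. A further His-tag fragment and a short T7 gene 10-derived fragment annotated before the terminator appear to be backbone remnants downstream of the insert.

The plasmid is propagated through a ColE1/pMB1-type origin accompanied by the rop gene and the pBR322 bom region, consistent with the low copy number recorded. Selection is by ampicillin through β-lactamase. An f1 origin and nonfunctional fragments of the tetracycline resistance gene are also present. The plasmid belongs to a synthetic biology collection used to map crosstalk among ECF sigma factors, anti-sigmas and their promoters, where inducible sigma expression serves to build orthogonal genetic switches.
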