Addgene plasmid #49692: pVRa33_423
Depositing lab: Christopher Voigt. Depositing organization: University of California, San Francisco (UCSF). Publication: Design of orthogonal genetic switches based on a crosstalk map of sigmas, anti-sigmas, and promoters. Rhodius VA, Segall-Shapiro TH, Sharon BD, Ghodasara A, Orlova E, Tabakh H, Burkhardt DH, Clancy K, Peterson TC, Gross CA, Voigt CA. Mol Syst Biol. 2013 Oct 29;9:702. doi: 10.1038/msb.2013.58. PubMed 24169405.
Backbone
  Vector backbone: pVRa
  Vector type: Bacterial Expression, Synthetic Biology
Growth in bacteria
  Bacterial resistance: Ampicillin, 100 μg/mL
  Growth temperature: 37°C
  Growth strain: DH10B
  Copy number: Low Copy
Gene/Insert
  Gene/Insert name: ECF33_423
  Species: Rhodopseudomonas palustris CGA009
  Mutation: Codon optimized for E.coli
  Promoter: pT7-lacO
  Tag / fusion protein: His6-PreScission (N terminal on backbone)
  Cloning method: Restriction Enzyme; 5′ cloning site NdeI (not destroyed); 3′ cloning site HindIII (not destroyed)
  Sequencing primers: 5′ CGATATAGGCGCCAGCAAC; 3′ CAGCAGCCAACTCAGCTTC
Terms and licenses: Academic/Nonprofit Terms; Industry Terms: Not Available to Industry
How to cite: pVRa33_423 was a gift from Christopher Voigt (Addgene plasmid # 49692 ; http://n2t.net/addgene:49692 ; RRID:Addgene_49692)
