>Addgene plasmid #49692 | pVRa33_423 | depositor partial sequence | sequence record 74062 | ECF gene
ATGAGCACCAAACAGGCAGCAACCGATGATGTTCTGATTGCACGTATTGCACAGGGTGATCGTGTTGCAA
TGCAGGTTCTGTATGGTCGTCATCATGTTAAAGTGTTTCGTTTTGGTCTGCGTCTGGTTCGTAATGAGCA
GATTGCAGAAGATCTGATTAGCGAAGTTTTTCTGGATGTTTGGCGTCAGGCAGGTAAATTTGAAGGTCGT
AGCAGCGTTAGCACCTGGCTGCTGGCAATTACCCGTTTTAAAGCACTGAGCGCACTGCGTCGTCGTAAAG
ATGCAGAACTGGATGATGAAGCAGCAGCAGCCATTGAAGATCCGAGTGATGATCCGGAAATTGCAGTTCA
GAAAAAAGATACCGGTGAAGCACTGCGTAAATGTCTGAGCAGCCTGACACCGGAACATCGTGAAATTGTT
GATCTGGTGTACTATCACGAGAAAAGCATTGAAGAAGTGGCAGAAATCGTTGGTATTCCGGAAAATACCG
TTAAAACCCGTCTGTTTTATGCCCGTAAAAAACTGGCCGATCTGCTGCAGGCAGCCGGTGTTCAGCGTGG
TTGGCCGTAA
