>Addgene plasmid #49692 | pVRa33_423 | depositor partial sequence | sequence record 74063 | pVRa backbone
GGATCCAAGCTTGCGGCCGCACTCGAGCACCACCACCACCACCACTGAGATCCGGCTGCTAACAAAGCCC
GAAAGGAAGCTGAGTTGGCTGCTGCCACCGCTGAGCAATAACTAGCATAACCCCTTGGGGCCTCTAAACG
GGTCTTGAGGGGTTTTTTGCTGAAAGGAGGAACTATATCCGGATTGGCGAATGGG
[124 nt withheld, positions 196-319]
C
[91 nt withheld, positions 321-411]
A
[49 nt withheld, positions 413-461]
CCTTTGACGTTGGAGTCCACGTTCTTT
[37 nt withheld, positions 489-525]
ACCCTATCTCGGTCTATTCTTTTGATTTATAAGGGATTTTGCCGATTTCGGCCTATTGGTTAAAAAATGA
GCTGATTTAACAAAAATTTAACGCGAATTTTAACAAAATATTAACGTTTACAATTTCAGGTGGCACTTTT
CGGGGAAATGTGCGCGGAACCCCTATTTGTTTATTTTTCTAAATACATTCAAATATGTATCCGCTCATGA
GACAATAACCCTGATAAATGCTTCAATAATATTGAAAAAGGAAGAGTATGAGTATTCAACATTTCCGTGT
CGCCCTTATTCCCTTTTTTGCGGCATTTTGCCTTCCTGTTTTTGCTCACCCAGAAACGCTGGTGAAAGTA
AAAGATGCTGAAGATCAGTTGGGTGCACGAGTGGGTTACATCGAACTGGATCTCAACAGCGGTAAGATCC
TTGAGAGTTTTCGCCCCGAAGAACGTTTTCCAATGATGAGCACTTTTAAAGTTCTGCTATGTGGCGCGGT
ATTATCCCGTATTGACGCCGGGCAAGAGCAACTCGGTCGCCGCATACACTATTCTCAGAATGACTTGGTT
GAGTACTCACCAGTCACAGAAAAGCATCTTACGGATGGCATGACAGTAAGAGAATTATGCAGTGCTGCCA
TAACCATGAGTGATAACACTGCGGCCAACTTACTTCTGACAACGATCGGAGGACCGAAGGAGCTAACCGC
TTTTTTGCACAACATGGGGGATCATGTAACTCGCCTTGATCGTTGGGAACCGGAGCTGAATGAAGCCATA
CCAAACGACGAGCGTGACACCACGATGCCTGCAGCAATGGCAACAACGTTGCGCAAACTATTAACTGGCG
AACTACTTACTCTAGCTTCCCGGCAACAATTAATAGACTGGATGGAGGCGGATAAAGTTGCAGGACCACT
TCTGCGCTCGGCCCTTCCGGCTGGCTGGTTTATTGCTGATAAATCTGGAGCCGGTGAGCGTGGGTCTCGC
GGTATCATTGCAGCACTGGGGCCAGATGGTAAGCCCTCCCGTATCGTAGTTATCTACACGACGGGGAGTC
AGGCAACTATGGATGAACGAAATAGACAGATCGCTGAGATAGGTGCCTCACTGATTAAGCATTGGTAACT
GTCAGACCAAGTTTACTCATATATACTTTAGATTGATTTAAAACTTCATTTTTAATTTAAAAGGATCTAG
GTGAAGATCCTTTTTGATAATCTCATGACCAAAATCCCTTAACGTGAGTTTTCGTTCCACTGAGCGTCAG
ACCCCGTAGAAAAGATCAAAGGATCTTCTTGAGATCCTTTTTTTCTGCGCGTAATCTGCTGCTTGCAAAC
AAAAAAACCACCGCTACCAGCGGTGGTTTGTTTGCCGGATCAAGAGCTACCAACTCTTTTTCCGAAGGTA
ACTGGCTTCAGCAGAGCGCAGATACCAAATACTGTCCTTCTAGTGTAGCCGTAGTTAGGCCACCACTTCA
AGAACTCTGTAGCACCGCCTACATACCTCGCTCTGCTAATCCTGTTACCAGTGGCTGCTGCCAGTGGCGA
TAAGTCGTGTCTTACCGGGTTGGACTCAAGACGATAGTTACCGGATAAGGCGCAGCGGTCGGGCTGAACG
GGGGGTTCGTGCACACAGCCCAGCTTGGAGCGAACGACCTACACCGAACTGAGATACCTACAGCGTGAGC
TATGAGAAAGCGCCACGCTTCCCGAAGGGAGAAAGGCGGACAGGTATCCGGTAAGCGGCAGGGTCGGAAC
AGGAGAGCGCACGAGGGAGCTTCCAGGGGGAAACGCCTGGTATCTTTATAGTCCTGTCGGGTTTCGCCAC
CTCTGACTTGAGCGTCGATTTTTGTGATGCTCGTCAGGGGGGCGGAGCCTATGGAAAAACGCCAGCAACG
CGGCCTTTTTACGGTTCCTGGCCTTTTGCTGGCCTTTTGCTCACATGTTCTTTCCTGCGTTATCCCCTGA
TTCTGTGGATAACCGTATTACCGCCTTTGAGTGAGCTGATACCGCTCGCCGCAGCCGAACGACCGAGCGC
AGCGAGTCAGTGAGCGAGGAAGCGGAAGAGCGCCTGATGCGGTATTTTCTCCTTACGCATCTGTGCGGTA
TTTCACACCGCATATATGGTGCACTCTCAGTACAATCTGCTCTGATGCCGCATAGTTAAGCCAGTATACA
CTCCGCTATCGCTACGTGACTGGGTCATGGCTGCGCCCCGACACCCGCCAACACCCGCTGACGCGCCCTG
ACGGGCTTGTCTGCTCCCGGCATCCGCTTACAGACAAGCTGTGACCGTCTCCGGGAGCTGCATGTGTCAG
AGGTTTTCACCGTCATCACCGAAACGCGCGAGGCAGCTGCGGTAAAGCTCATCAGCGTGGTCGTGAAGCG
ATTCACAGATGTCTGCCTGTTCATCCGCGTCCAGCTCGTTGAGTTTCTCCAGAAGCGTTAATGTCTGGCT
TCTGATAAAGCGGGCCATGTTAAGGGCGGTTTTTTCCTGTTTGGTCACTGATGCCTCCGTGTAAGGGGGA
TTTCTGTTCATGGGGGTAATGATACCGATGAAACGAGAGAGGATGCTCACGATACGGGTTACTGATGATG
AACATGCCCGGTTACTGGAACGTTGTGAGGGTAAACAACTGGCGGTATGGATGCGGCGGGACCAGAGAAA
AATCACTCAGGGTCAATGCCAGCGCTTCGTTAATACAGATGTAGGTGTTCCACAGGGTAGCCAGCAGCAT
CCTGCGATGCAGATCCGGAACATAATGGTGCAGGGCGCTGACTTCCGCGTTTCCAGACTTTACGAAACAC
GGAAACCGAAGACCATTCATGTTGTTGCTCAGGTCGCAGACGTTTTGCAGCAGCAGTCGCTTCACGTTCG
CTCGCGTATCGGTGATTCATTCTGCTAACCAGTAAGGCAACCCCGCCAGCCTAGCCGGGTCCTCAACGAC
AGGAGCACGATCATGCGCACCCGTGGGGCCGCCATGCCGGCGATAATGGCCTGCTTCTCGCCGAAACGTT
TGGTGGCGGGACCAGTGACGAAGGCTTGAGCGAGGGCGTGCAAGATTCCGAATACCGCAAGCGACAGGCC
GATCATCGTCGCGCTCCAGCGAAAGCGGTCCTCGCCGAAAATGACCCAGAGCGCTGCCGGCACCTGTCCT
ACGAGTTGCATGATAAAGAAGACAGTCATAAGTGCGGCGACGATAGTCATGCCCCGCGCCCACCGGAAGG
AGCTGACTGGGTTGAAGGCTCTCAAGGGCATCGGTCGAGATCCCGGTGCCTAATGAGTGAGCTAACTTAC
ATTAATTGCGTTGCGCTCACTGCCCGCTTTCCAGTCGGGAAACCTGTCGTGCCAGCTGCATTAATGAATC
GGCCAACGCGCGGGGAGAGGCGGTTTGCGTATTGGGCGCCAGGGTGGTTTTTCTTTTCACCAGTGAGACG
GGCAACAGCTGATTGCCCTTCACCGCCTGGCCCTGAGAGAGTTGCAGCAAGCGGTCCACGCTGGTTTGCC
CCAGCAGGCGAAAATCCTGTTTGATGGTGGTTAACGGCGGGATATAACATGAGCTGTCTTCGGTATCGTC
GTATCCCACTACCGAGATATCCGCACCAACGCGCAGCCCGGACTCGGTAATGGCGCGCATTGCGCCCAGC
GCCATCTGATCGTTGGCAACCAGCATCGCAGTGGGAACGATGCCCTCATTCAGCATTTGCATGGTTTGTT
GAAAACCGGACATGGCACTCCAGTCGCCTTCCCGTTCCGCTATCGGCTGAATTTGATTGCGAGTGAGATA
TTTATGCCAGCCAGCCAGACGCAGACGCGCCGAGACAGAACTTAATGGGCCCGCTAACAGCGCGATTTGC
TGGTGACCCAATGCGACCAGATGCTCCACGCCCAGTCGCGTACCGTCTTCATGGGAGAAAATAATACTGT
TGATGGGTGTCTGGTCAGAGACATCAAGAAATAACGCCGGAACATTAGTGCAGGCAGCTTCCACAGCAAT
GGCATCCTGGTCATCCAGCGGATAGTTAATGATCAGCCCACTGACGCGTTGCGCGAGAAGATTGTGCACC
GCCGCTTTACAGGCTTCGACGCCGCTTCGTTCTACCATCGACACCACCACGCTGGCACCCAGTTGATCGG
CGCGAGATTTAATCGCCGCGACAATTTGCGACGGCGCGTGCAGGGCCAGACTGGAGGTGGCAACGCCAAT
CAGCAACGACTGTTTGCCCGCCAGTTGTTGTGCCACGCGGTTGGGAATGTAATTCAGCTCCGCCATCGCC
GCTTCCACTTTTTCCCGCGTTTTCGCAGAAACGTGGCTGGCCTGGTTCACCACGCGGGAAACGGTCTGAT
AAGAGACACCGGCATACTCTGCGACATCGTATAACGTTACTGGTTTCACATTCACCACCCTGAATTGACT
CTCTTCCGGGCGCTATCATGCCATACCGCGAAAGGTTTTGCGCCATTCGATGGTGTCCGGGATCTCGACG
CTCTCCCTTATGCGACTCCTGCATTAGGAAGCAGCCCAGTAGTAGGTTGAGGCCGTTGAGCACCGCCGCC
GCAAGGAATGGTGCATGCAAGGAGATGGCGCCCAACAGTCCCCCGGCCACGGGGCCTGCCACCATACCCA
CGCCGAAACAAGCGCTCATGAGCCCGAAGTGGCGAGCCCGATCTTCCCCATCGGTGATGTCGGCGATATA
GGCGCCAGCAACCGCACCTGTGGCGCCGGTGATGCCGGCCACGATGCGTCCGGCGTAGAGGATCGAGATC
TCGATCCCGCGAAATTAATACGACTCACTATAGGGGAATTGTGAGCGGATAACAATTCCCCTCTAGAAAT
AATTTTGTTTAACTTTAAGAAGGAGATATACCATGGGCAGCAGCCATCATCATCATCATCACAGCAGCGG
CCTGGAAGTTCTGTTCCAGGGGCCCCAT
