>Addgene plasmid #49692 | pVRa33_423 | addgene partial sequence | sequence record 77275 | pBRrevBam 5'-GGTGATGTCGGCGATATAGG-3'
CGGTGATGCCGGCCACGATGCGTCCGGCGTAGAGGATCGAGATCTCGATCCCGCGAAATTAATACGACTC
ACTATAGGGGAATTGTGAGCGGATAACAATTCCCCTCTAGAAATAATTTTGTTTAACTTTAAGAAGGAGA
TATACCATGGGCAGCAGCCATCATCATCATCATCACAGCAGCGGCCTGGAAGTTCTGTTCCAGGGGCCCC
ATATGAGCACCAAACAGGCAGCAACCGATGATGTTCTGATTGCACGTATTGCACAGGGTGATCGTGTTGC
AATGCAGGTTCTGTATGGTCGTCATCATGTTAAAGTGTTTCGTTTTGGTCTGCGTCTGGTTCGTAATGAG
CAGATTGCAGAAGATCTGATTAGCGAAGTTTTTCTGGATGTTTGGCGTCAGGCAGGTAAATTTGAAGGTC
GTAGCAGCGTTAGCACCTGGCTGCTGGCAATTACCCGTTTTAAAGCACTGAGCGCACTGCGTCGTCGTAA
AGATGCAGAACTGGATGATGAAGCAGCAGCAGCCATTGAAGATCCGAGTGATGATCCGGAAATTGCAGTT
CAGAAAAAAGATACCGGTGAAGCACTGCGTAAATGTCTGAGCAGCCTGACACCGGAACATCGTGAAATTG
TTGATCTGGTGTACTATCACGAGAAAAGCATTGAAGAAGTGGCAGAAATCGTTGGTATTCCGGAAAATAC
CGTTAAAACCCGTCTGTTTTATGCCCGTAAAAAACTGGCCGATCTGCTGCAGGCAGCCGGTGTTCAGCGT
GGTTGGCCGTAAGGATCCAAGCTTGCGGCCGCACTCGAGCACCACCACCACCACCACTGAGATCCGGCTG
CTAACAAAGCCCGAAAGGAAGCTGAGTTGGCTGCTGCCACCGCTGAGCAATAACTAGCATAACCCCTTGG
GGCCTCTAAACGGGTCTTGAGGGGTTTTTTGCTGAAAGGA
